Addgene plasmid #20770: pFA6a-6xGLY-Myc-hphMX4
Purpose: (Empty Backbone)
Depositing lab: Mark Hochstrasser. Depositing organization: Yale University. Publication: Small epitope-linker modules for PCR-based C-terminal tagging in Saccharomyces cerevisiae. Funakoshi M, Hochstrasser M. Yeast. 2009 Feb 25. 26(3):185-192. 10.1002/yea.1658 PubMed 19243080.
Backbone
  Vector backbone: pFA6a
  Backbone size (bp): 2513
  Vector type: Yeast Expression ; PCR-based C-terminal tagging
  Selectable markers: Hygromycin
Growth in bacteria
  Bacterial resistance: Ampicillin, 100 μg/mL
  Growth temperature: 37°C
  Growth strain: DH5alpha
  Copy number: Unknown
Gene/Insert
  Gene/Insert name: None
  Cloning method: Restriction Enzyme; 5′ cloning site PacI (unknown if destroyed); 3′ cloning site PmeI (unknown if destroyed)
  Sequencing primers: 5′ SP6; 3′ T7
Terms and licenses: Academic/Nonprofit Terms; Industry Terms: Not Available to Industry
How to cite: pFA6a-6xGLY-Myc-hphMX4 was a gift from Mark Hochstrasser (Addgene plasmid # 20770 ; http://n2t.net/addgene:20770 ; RRID:Addgene_20770)
