[The description below was written by a language model from this plasmid's Addgene catalogue record and pLannotate feature annotations shown in this document.]
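Description:
pFA6a-6xGLY-Myc-hphMX4 is a template plasmid from the pFA6a series, used for PCR-based C-terminal epitope tagging of genes at their chromosomal loci in Saccharomyces cerevisiae. It is catalogued as an empty backbone with no gene insert. It has no yeast replication origin in the annotation and is not intended to be maintained in yeast. Instead, the tagging module is amplified with primers carrying homology to the target locus, and the product is integrated by homologous recombination. In E. coli the 4,441 nt plasmid is propagated through a high-copy ColE1/pUC-type origin and selected with ampicillin via the β-lactamase gene and its native promoter. Short fragments annotated as lacI, rop and bom are remnants of the parental cloning vector and have no evident function here.

The working cassette lies between the flanking SP6 and T7 promoters, which also serve as sequencing primer sites, and was assembled using PacI and PmeI sites. As the name indicates, it should begin with a six-glycine flexible linker followed by a Myc epitope. These short elements are not called in the automated feature table, which leaves the first roughly 130 nt upstream of the terminator unannotated, so the number of Myc copies is not stated in the record. Downstream comes the S. cerevisiae ADH1 terminator, which provides transcription termination for the newly tagged gene. It is followed by a hygromycin resistance marker cassette for selecting yeast integrants. The annotation tool labels this marker hphMX6, whereas the plasmid name specifies hphMX4. The glycine linker separates the small epitope from the target protein, which may improve tag accessibility for detection or immunoprecipitation.
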