Features (pLannotate 1.2.2; 10 found; start..end, strand, type, name):
    132..319     +  terminator     ADH1 terminator: S. cerevisiae ADH1; transcription terminator for the S. cerevisiae alcohol dehydrogenase 1 (ADH1) gene
    394..1969    +  gene           hphMX6: yeast selectable marker conferring hygromycin resistance
   2077..2095    -  promoter       T7 promoter: promoter for bacteriophage T7 RNA polymerase
   2117..2170    -  CDS            lacI (fragment): lac repressor; lacI; The lac repressor binds to the lac operator to inhibit transcription in E. coli. This inhibition can be relieved by adding lactose or isopropyl-β-D-thiogalactopyranoside (IPTG).
   2353..2941    -  rep_origin     ori: high-copy-number ColE1/pMB1/pBR322/pUC origin of replication
   3112..3972    -  CDS            AmpR: β-lactamase; bla; confers resistance to ampicillin, carbenicillin, and related antibiotics
   3973..4077    -  promoter       AmpR promoter: bla
   4172..4207    +  CDS            rop (fragment): Rop protein, which maintains plasmids at low copy number; rop
   4309..4360    +  misc_feature   bom (fragment): basis of mobility region from pBR322
   4423..4441    +  promoter       SP6 promoter: promoter for bacteriophage SP6 RNA polymerase
>Addgene plasmid #20770 | pFA6a-6xGLY-Myc-hphMX4 | depositor full sequence | sequence record 9662 | Author sequence
ACGCGGCCGCCAGCTGAAGCTTCGTACGCTGCAGGTCGACGGATCCCCGGGTTAATTAACGGGGGAGGCG
GGGGTGGAGAGCAGAAACTCATCTCAGAAGAGGATCTGTAGGGCGCGCCACTTCTAAATAAGCGAATTTC
TTATGATTTATGATTTTTATTATTAAATAAGTTATAAAAAAAATAAGTGTATACAAATTTTAAAGTGACT
CTTAGGTTTTAAAACGAAAATTCTTATTCTTGAGTAACTCTTTCCTGTAGGTCAGGTTGCTTTCTCAGGT
ATAGTATGAGGTCGCTCTTATTGACCACACCTCTACCGGCAGATCCGCTAGGGATAACAGGGTAATATAG
ATCTGTTTAGCTTGCCTTGTCCCCGCCGGGTCACCCGGCCAGCGACATGGAGGCCCAGAATACCCTCCTT
GACAGTCTTGACGTGCGCAGCTCAGGGGCATGATGTGACTGTCGCCCGTACATTTAGCCCATACATCCCC
ATGTATAATCATTTGCATCCATACATTTTGATGGCCGCACGGCGCGAAGCAAAAATTACGGCTCCTCGCT
GCAGACCTGCGAGCAGGGAAACGCTCCCCTCACAGACGCGTTGAATTGTCCCCACGCCGCGCCCCTGTAG
AGAAATATAAAAGGTTAGGATTTGCCACTGAGGTTCTTCTTTCATATACTTCCTTTTAAAATCTTGCTAG
GATACAGTTCTCACATCACATCCGAACATAAACAACCATGGGTAAAAAGCCTGAACTCACCGCGACGTCT
GTCGAGAAGTTTCTGATCGAAAAGTTCGACAGCGTCTCCGACCTGATGCAGCTCTCGGAGGGCGAAGAAT
CTCGTGCTTTCAGCTTCGATGTAGGAGGGCGTGGATATGTCCTGCGGGTAAATAGCTGCGCCGATGGTTT
CTACAAAGATCGTTATGTTTATCGGCACTTTGCATCGGCCGCGCTCCCGATTCCGGAAGTGCTTGACATT
GGGGAATTCAGCGAGAGCCTGACCTATTGCATCTCCCGCCGTGCACAGGGTGTCACGTTGCAAGACCTGC
CTGAAACCGAACTGCCCGCTGTTCTGCAGCCGGTCGCGGAGGCCATGGATGCGATCGCTGCGGCCGATCT
TAGCCAGACGAGCGGGTTCGGCCCATTCGGACCGCAAGGAATCGGTCAATACACTACATGGCGTGATTTC
ATATGCGCGATTGCTGATCCCCATGTGTATCACTGGCAAACTGTGATGGACGACACCGTCAGTGCGTCCG
TCGCGCAGGCTCTCGATGAGCTGATGCTTTGGGCCGAGGACTGCCCCGAAGTCCGGCACCTCGTGCACGC
GGATTTCGGCTCCAACAATGTCCTGACGGACAATGGCCGCATAACAGCGGTCATTGACTGGAGCGAGGCG
ATGTTCGGGGATTCCCAATACGAGGTCGCCAACATCTTCTTCTGGAGGCCGTGGTTGGCTTGTATGGAGC
AGCAGACGCGCTACTTCGAGCGGAGGCATCCGGAGCTTGCAGGATCGCCGCGGCTCCGGGCGTATATGCT
CCGCATTGGTCTTGACCAACTCTATCAGAGCTTGGTTGACGGCAATTTCGATGATGCAGCTTGGGCGCAG
GGTCGATGCGACGCAATCGTCCGATCCGGAGCCGGGACTGTCGGGCGTACACAAATCGCCCGCAGAAGCG
CGGCCGTCTGGACCGATGGCTGTGTAGAAGTACTCGCCGATAGTGGAAACCGACGCCCCAGCACTCGTCC
GAGGGCAAAGGAATAATCAGTACTGACAATAAAAAGATTCTTGTTTTCAAGAACTTGTCATTTGTATAGT
TTTTTTATATTGTAGTTGTTCTATTTTAATCAAATGTTAGCGTGATTTATATTTTTTTTCGCCTCGACAT
CATCTGCCCAGATGCGAAGTTAAGTGCGCAGAAAGTAATATCATGCGTCAATCGTATGTGAATGCTGGTC
GCTATACTGCTGTCGATTCGATACTAACGCCGCCATCCAGTGTCGAAAACGAGCTCGAATTCATCGATGA
TATCAGATCCACTAGTGGCCTATGCGGCCGCGGATCTGCCGGTCTCCCTATAGTGAGTCGTATTAATTTC
GATAAGCCAGGTTAACCTGCATTAATGAATCGGCCAACGCGCGGGGAGAGGCGGTTTGCGTATTGGGCGC
TCTTCCGCTTCCTCGCTCACTGACTCGCTGCGCTCGGTCGTTCGGCTGCGGCGAGCGGTATCAGCTCACT
CAAAGGCGGTAATACGGTTATCCACAGAATCAGGGGATAACGCAGGAAAGAACATGTGAGCAAAAGGCCA
GCAAAAGGCCAGGAACCGTAAAAAGGCCGCGTTGCTGGCGTTTTTCCATAGGCTCCGCCCCCCTGACGAG
CATCACAAAAATCGACGCTCAAGTCAGAGGTGGCGAAACCCGACAGGACTATAAAGATACCAGGCGTTTC
CCCCTGGAAGCTCCCTCGTGCGCTCTCCTGTTCCGACCCTGCCGCTTACCGGATACCTGTCCGCCTTTCT
CCCTTCGGGAAGCGTGGCGCTTTCTCAATGCTCACGCTGTAGGTATCTCAGTTCGGTGTAGGTCGTTCGC
TCCAAGCTGGGCTGTGTGCACGAACCCCCCGTTCAGCCCGACCGCTGCGCCTTATCCGGTAACTATCGTC
TTGAGTCCAACCCGGTAAGACACGACTTATCGCCACTGGCAGCAGCCACTGGTAACAGGATTAGCAGAGC
GAGGTATGTAGGCGGTGCTACAGAGTTCTTGAAGTGGTGGCCTAACTACGGCTACACTAGAAGGACAGTA
TTTGGTATCTGCGCTCTGCTGAAGCCAGTTACCTTCGGAAAAAGAGTTGGTAGCTCTTGATCCGGCAAAC
AAACCACCGCTGGTAGCGGTGGTTTTTTTGTTTGCAAGCAGCAGATTACGCGCAGAAAAAAAGGATCTCA
AGAAGATCCTTTGATCTTTTCTACGGGGTCTGACGCTCAGTGGAACGAAAACTCACGTTAAGGGATTTTG
GTCATGAGATTATCAAAAAGGATCTTCACCTAGATCCTTTTAAATTAAAAATGAAGTTTTAAATCAATCT
AAAGTATATATGAGTAAACTTGGTCTGACAGTTACCAATGCTTAATCAGTGAGGCACCTATCTCAGCGAT
CTGTCTATTTCGTTCATCCATAGTTGCCTGACTCCCCGTCGTGTAGATAACTACGATACGGGAGGGCTTA
CCATCTGGCCCCAGTGCTGCAATGATACCGCGAGACCCACGCTCACCGGCTCCAGATTTATCAGCAATAA
ACCAGCCAGCCGGAAGGGCCGAGCGCAGAAGTGGTCCTGCAACTTTATCCGCCTCCATCCAGTCTATTAA
TTGTTGCCGGGAAGCTAGAGTAAGTAGTTCGCCAGTTAATAGTTTGCGCAACGTTGTTGCCATTGCTACA
GGCATCGTGGTGTCACGCTCGTCGTTTGGTATGGCTTCATTCAGCTCCGGTTCCCAACGATCAAGGCGAG
TTACATGATCCCCCATGTTGTGCAAAAAAGCGGTTAGCTCCTTCGGTCCTCCGATCGTTGTCAGAAGTAA
GTTGGCCGCAGTGTTATCACTCATGGTTATGGCAGCACTGCATAATTCTCTTACTGTCATGCCATCCGTA
AGATGCTTTTCTGTGACTGGTGAGTACTCAACCAAGTCATTCTGAGAATAGTGTATGCGGCGACCGAGTT
GCTCTTGCCCGGCGTCAATACGGGATAATACCGCGCCACATAGCAGAACTTTAAAAGTGCTCATCATTGG
AAAACGTTCTTCGGGGCGAAAACTCTCAAGGATCTTACCGCTGTTGAGATCCAGTTCGATGTAACCCACT
CGTGCACCCAACTGATCTTCAGCATCTTTTACTTTCACCAGCGTTTCTGGGTGAGCAAAAACAGGAAGGC
AAAATGCCGCAAAAAAGGGAATAAGGGCGACACGGAAATGTTGAATACTCATACTCTTCCTTTTTCAATA
TTATTGAAGCATTTATCAGGGTTATTGTCTCATGAGCGGATACATATTTGAATGTATTTAGAAAAATAAA
CAAATAGGGGTTCCGCGCACATTTCCCCGAAAAGTGCCACCTGACGTCTAAGAAACCATTATTATCATGA
CATTAACCTATAAAAATAGGCGTATCACGAGGCCCTTTCGTCTCGCGCGTTTCGGTGATGACGGTGAAAA
CCTCTGACACATGCAGCTCCCGGAGACGGTCACAGCTTGTCTGTAAGCGGATGCCGGGAGCAGACAAGCC
CGTCAGGGCGCGTCAGCGGGTGTTGGCGGGTGTCGGGGCTGGCTTAACTATGCGGCATCAGAGCAGATTG
TACTGAGAGTGCACCATATGGACATATTGTCGTTAGAACGCGGCTACAATTAATACATAACCTTATGTAT
CATACACATACGATTTAGGTGACACTATAGA
