>Addgene plasmid #20770 | pFA6a-6xGLY-Myc-hphMX4 | addgene partial sequence | sequence record 26623 | 20770 with T7
NCTAGTGGANCTGATATCATCGATGAATTCGAGCTCGTTTTCGACACTGGATGGCGGCGTTAGTATCGAA
TCGACAGCAGTATAGCGACCAGCATTCACATACGATTGACGCATGATATTACTTTCTGCGCACTTAACTT
CGCATCTGGGCAGATGATGTCGAGGCGAAAAAAAATATAAATCACGCTAACATTTGATTAAAATAGAACA
ACTACAATATAAAAAAACTATACAAATGACAAGTTCTTGAAAACAAGAATCTTTTTATTGTCAGTACTGA
TTATTCCTTTGCCCTCGGACGAGTGCTGGGGCGTCGGTTTCCACTATCGGCGAGTACTTCTACACAGCCA
TCGGTCCAGACGGCCGCGCTTCTGCGGGCGATTTGTGTACGCCCGACAGTCCCGGCTCCGGATCGGACGA
TTGCGTCGCATCGACCCTGCGCCCAAGCTGCATCATCGAAATTGCCGTCAACCAAGCTCTGATAGAGTTG
GTCAAGACCAATGCGGAGCATATACGCCCGGAGCCGCGGCGATCCTGCAAGCTCCGGATGCCTCCGCTCG
AAGTAGCGCGTCTGCTGCTCCATACAAGCCAACCACGGCCTCCAGAAGAAGATGTTGGCGACCTCNNNGN
GGGAAATNCCCCNAACATCGNCCTCNNNTCCAGTCAATGACCGCTGNTNATGCGGCCATTGTCCNNNNNN
GACATTGTTGGAGCCGAAATCCGCGTGCACGAGGTGCCGGACTTCGGGGCAGTCCTCNGCCCAAAGCATC
AGCTCATCGAGAGCCTGN
